Addgene plasmid #152286: pGBW-m4134405
Purpose: Mammalian expression plasmid for SARS-CoV-2 nsp9
Depositing lab: Ginkgo Bioworks & Benjie Chen. Depositing organization: Ginkgo Bioworks.
Backbone
  Vector backbone: pTwist_CMV_6
  Backbone size w/o insert (bp): 4180
  Vector type: Mammalian Expression
Growth in bacteria
  Bacterial resistance: Ampicillin, 100 μg/mL
  Growth temperature: 37°C
  Growth strain: DH5alpha
  Copy number: High Copy
Gene/Insert
  Gene/Insert name: SARS-CoV-2 nsp9
  Species: Severe acute respiratory syndrome coronavirus 2
  Insert size (bp): 332
  Mutation: wt
  Entrez Gene: ORF1ab (a.k.a. GU280_gp01)
  Promoter: CMV
  Tag / fusion protein: Cleavable TEV;6xHis-003 (C terminal on backbone)
  Cloning method: Unknown
Resource information
  A portion of this plasmid was derived from a plasmid made by: GinkgoBioworks
Depositor comments: NCBI reference sequence: YP_009725305.1
How to cite: pGBW-m4134405 was a gift from Ginkgo Bioworks & Benjie Chen (Addgene plasmid # 152286 ; http://n2t.net/addgene:152286 ; RRID:Addgene_152286)
