[The description below was written by a language model from this plasmid's Addgene catalogue record and pLannotate feature annotations shown in this document.]
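Description:
pGBW-m4134405 is a mammalian expression plasmid built on the pTwist_CMV_6 backbone to produce wild-type SARS-CoV-2 nsp9, one of the non-structural proteins released from the ORF1ab polyprotein. It is maintained in E. coli through a high-copy ColE1/pUC-type origin of replication and selected with ampicillin via a full-length β-lactamase (AmpR) gene. The sequenced record is 4,563 nt, consistent with a backbone of about 4.2 kb carrying a short insert of roughly 330 bp.

Expression is driven by the human cytomegalovirus immediate early enhancer and promoter, which the annotation detects as an enhancer followed by CMV promoter fragments, including a match to the truncated CMVd2 form. The nsp9 coding sequence itself is not called out in the feature table, but it should lie in the unannotated interval between the promoter and the 6xHis tag. According to the catalogue entry, that tag is supplied by the backbone at the C terminus and is preceded by a TEV protease cleavage site, so the protein can be captured by metal-affinity chromatography and the tag then removed. The TEV site is likewise not annotated. An SV40 polyadenylation signal lies downstream of the tag.

The backbone also carries insulating elements: T7 and rrnG transcription terminators, 5' and 3' β-globin insulator sequences, and a synthetic poly(A) signal upstream of the CMV enhancer. These presumably limit read-through between the bacterial and mammalian units. No mammalian selection marker is annotated, which suggests use in transient transfection. Typical uses would be expression of tagged nsp9 in mammalian cells for purification, interaction or functional studies, though the record gives no purpose beyond mammalian expression.
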