Features (pLannotate 1.2.2; 17 found; start..end, strand, type, name):
      1..304     +  enhancer       CMV enhancer: human cytomegalovirus immediate early enhancer
    377..394     -  promoter       CMV promoter (fragment): human cytomegalovirus (CMV) immediate early promoter
    457..508     +  promoter       CMVd2 promoter: truncated human cytomegalovirus (CMV) immediate early promoter that yields moderately reduced expression relative to the full-length promoter
    940..957     +  CDS            6xHis: 6xHis affinity tag
   1010..1131    -  polyA_signal   SV40 poly(A) signal: SV40 polyadenylation signal
   1154..1223    -  CDS            large T antigen (fragment): large T antigen from SV40 (simian virus 40)
   1246..1292    +  terminator     T7 terminator: transcription terminator for bacteriophage T7 RNA polymerase
   1322..1458    +  terminator     rrnG terminator: transcription terminator from the E. coli ribosomal RNA rrnG operon (Albrechtsen et al., 1991)
   1503..1574    +  misc_feature   3' β-globin insulator: insulator downstream of the human β-globin locus (Farrell et al., 2002)
   1800..2388    -  rep_origin     ori: high-copy-number ColE1/pMB1/pBR322/pUC origin of replication
   2560..2624    -  CDS            bla(M) (fragment): β-lactamase lacking the signal sequence; bla(M); allows cytosolic expression of β-lactamase
   3134..3994    +  CDS            AmpR: β-lactamase; bla; confers resistance to ampicillin, carbenicillin, and related antibiotics
   4007..4143    +  terminator     rrnG terminator: transcription terminator from the E. coli ribosomal RNA rrnG operon (Albrechtsen et al., 1991)
   4295..4366    +  misc_feature   5' β-globin insulator: insulator upstream of the human β-globin locus (Farrell et al., 2002)
   4371..4417    -  terminator     T7 terminator: transcription terminator for bacteriophage T7 RNA polymerase
   4435..4483    -  polyA_signal   poly(A) signal: synthetic polyadenylation signal
   4514..4563    +  enhancer       CMV enhancer (fragment): human cytomegalovirus immediate early enhancer
>Addgene plasmid #152286 | pGBW-m4134405 | addgene full sequence | sequence record 311983 | Addgene NGS Result
CGTTACATAACTTACGGTAAATGGCCCGCCTGGCTGACCGCCCAACGACCCCCGCCCATTGACGTCAATA
ATGACGTATGTTCCCATAGTAACGCCAATAGGGACTTTCCATTGACGTCAATGGGTGGAGTATTTACGGT
AAACTGCCCACTTGGCAGTACATCAAGTGTATCATATGCCAAGTACGCCCCCTATTGACGTCAATGACGG
TAAATGGCCCGCCTGGCATTATGCCCAGTACATGACCTTATGGGACTTTCCTACTTGGCAGTACATCTAC
GTATTAGTCATCGCTATTACCATGCTGATGCGGTTTTGGCAGTACATCAATGGGCGTGGATAGCGGTTTG
ACTCACGGGGATTTCCAAGTCTCCACCCCATTGACGTCAATGGGAGTTTGTTTTGGCACCAAAATCAACG
GGACTTTCCAAAATGTCGTAACAACTCCGCCCCATTGACGCAAATGGGCGGTAGGCGTGTACGGTGGGAG
GTCTATATAAGCAGAGCTGGTTTAGTGAACCGTCAGATCAGATCTTTGTCGATCCTACCATCCACTCGAC
ACACCCGCCAGCGGCCGCCACCATGAATGAGCTTAGTCCTGTTGCACTACGACAGATGTCTTGTGCTGCC
GGTACTACACAAACTGCTTGCACTGATGACAATGCGTTAGCTTACTACAACACAACAAAGGGAGGTAGGT
TTGTACTTGCACTGTTATCCGATTTACAGGATTTGAAATGGGCTAGATTCCCTAAGAGTGATGGAACTGG
TACTATCTATACAGAACTGGAACCACCTTGTAGGTTTGTTACAGACACACCTAAAGGTCCTAAAGTGAAG
TATTTATACTTTATTAAAGGATTAAACAACCTAAATAGAGGTATGGTACTTGGTAGTTTAGCTGCCACAG
TACGTCTAGAAAACCTTTACTTTCAGTCGCACCATCACCATCACCATTAAGCTAGCTTGACTGACTGAGA
TACAGCGTACCTTCAGCTCACAGACATGATAAGATACATTGATGAGTTTGGACAAACCACAACTAGAATG
CAGTGAAAAAAATGCTTTATTTGTGAAATTTGTGATGCTATTGCTTTATTTGTAACCATTATAAGCTGCA
ATAAACAAGTTAACAACAACAATTGCATTCATTTTATGTTTCAGGTTCAGGGGGAGGTGTGGGAGGTTTT
TTAAAGCAAGTAAAACCTCTACAAATGTGGTATTGGCCCATCTCTATCGGTATCGTAGCATAACCCCTTG
GGGCCTCTAAACGGGTCTTGAGGGGTTTTTTGTGCCCCTCGGGCCGGATTGCTATCTACCGGCATTGGCG
CAGAAAAAAATGCCTGATGCGACGCTGCGCGTCTTATACTCCCACATATGCCAGATTCAGCAACGGATAC
GGCTTCCCCAACTTGCCCACTTCCATACGTGTCCTCCTTACCAGAAATTTATCCTTAAGGTCGTCAGCTA
TCCTGCAGGCGATCTCTCGATTTCGATCAAGACATTCCTTTAATGGTCTTTTCTGGACACCACTAGGGGT
CAGAAGTAGTTCATCAAACTTTCTTCCCTCCCTAATCTCATTGGTTACCTTGGGCTATCGAAACTTAATT
AACCAGTCAAGTCAGCTACTTGGCGAGATCGACTTGTCTGGGTTTCGACTACGCTCAGAATTGCGTCAGT
CAAGTTCGATCTGGTCCTTGCTATTGCACCCGTTCTCCGATTACGAGTTTCATTTAAATCATGTGAGCAA
AAGGCCAGCAAAAGGCCAGGAACCGTAAAAAGGCCGCGTTGCTGGCGTTTTTCCATAGGCTCCGCCCCCC
TGACGAGCATCACAAAAATCGACGCTCAAGTCAGAGGTGGCGAAACCCGACAGGACTATAAAGATACCAG
GCGTTTCCCCCTGGAAGCTCCCTCGTGCGCTCTCCTGTTCCGACCCTGCCGCTTACCGGATACCTGTCCG
CCTTTCTCCCTTCGGGAAGCGTGGCGCTTTCTCATAGCTCACGCTGTAGGTATCTCAGTTCGGTGTAGGT
CGTTCGCTCCAAGCTGGGCTGTGTGCACGAACCCCCCGTTCAGCCCGACCGCTGCGCCTTATCCGGTAAC
TATCGTCTTGAGTCCAACCCGGTAAGACACGACTTATCGCCACTGGCAGCAGCCACTGGTAACAGGATTA
GCAGAGCGAGGTATGTAGGCGGTGCTACAGAGTTCTTGAAGTGGTGGCCTAACTACGGCTACACTAGAAG
AACAGTATTTGGTATCTGCGCTCTGCTGAAGCCAGTTACCTTCGGAAAAAGAGTTGGTAGCTCTTGATCC
GGCAAACAAACCACCGCTGGTAGCGGTGGTTTTTTTGTTTGCAAGCAGCAGATTACGCGCAGAAAAAAAG
GATCTCAAGAAGATCCTTTGATCTTTTCTACGGGGTCTGACGCTCAGTGGAACGAAAACTCACGTTAAGG
GATTTTGGTCATGAGATTATCAAAAAGGATCTTCACCTAGATCCTTTTAAATTAAAAATGAAGTTTTAAA
TCAATCTAAAGTATATATGAGTAAACTTGGTCTGACAGTTACCAATGCTTAATCAGTGAGGCACCTATCT
CAGCGATCTGTCTATTTCGTTCATCCATAGTTGCATTTAAATTTCCGAACTCTCCAAGGCCCTCGTCGGA
AAATCTTCAAACCTTTCGTCCGATCCATCTTGCAGGCTACCTCTCGAACGAACTATCGCAAGTCTCTTGG
CCGGCCTTGCGCCTTGGCTATTGCTTGGCAGCGCCTATCGCCAGGTATTACTCCAATCCCGAATATCCGA
GATCGGGATCACCCGAGAGAAGTTCAACCTACATCCTCAATCCCGATCTATCCGAGATCCGAGGAATATC
GAAATCGGGGCGCGCCTGGTGTACCGAGAACGATCCTCTCAGTGCGAGTCTCGACGATCCATATCGTTGC
TTGGCAGTCAGCCAGTCGGAATCCAGCTTGGGACCCAGGAAGTCCAATCGTCAGATATTGTACTCAAGCC
TGGTCACGGCAGCGTACCGATCTGTTTAAACCTAGATATTGATAGTCTGATCGGTCAACGTATAATCGAG
TCCTAGCTTTTGCAAACATCTATCAAGAGACAGGATCAGCAGGAGGCTTTCGCATGAGTATTCAACATTT
CCGTGTCGCCCTTATTCCCTTTTTTGCGGCATTTTGCCTTCCTGTTTTTGCTCACCCAGAAACGCTGGTG
AAAGTAAAAGATGCTGAAGATCAGTTGGGTGCGCGAGTGGGTTACATCGAACTGGATCTCAACAGCGGTA
AGATCCTTGAGAGTTTTCGCCCCGAAGAACGCTTTCCAATGATGAGCACTTTTAAAGTTCTGCTATGTGG
CGCGGTATTATCCCGTATTGACGCCGGGCAAGAGCAACTCGGTCGCCGCATACACTATTCTCAGAATGAC
TTGGTTGAGTATTCACCAGTCACAGAAAAGCATCTTACGGATGGCATGACAGTAAGAGAATTATGCAGTG
CTGCCATAACCATGAGTGATAACACTGCGGCCAACTTACTTCTGACAACGATTGGAGGACCGAAGGAGCT
AACCGCTTTTTTGCACAACATGGGGGATCATGTAACTCGCCTTGATCGTTGGGAACCGGAGCTGAATGAA
GCCATACCAAACGACGAGCGTGACACCACGATGCCTGTAGCAATGGCAACAACCTTGCGTAAACTATTAA
CTGGCGAACTACTTACTCTAGCTTCCCGGCAACAGTTGATAGACTGGATGGAGGCGGATAAAGTTGCAGG
ACCACTTCTGCGCTCGGCCCTTCCGGCTGGCTGGTTTATTGCTGATAAATCTGGAGCCGGTGAGCGTGGG
TCTCGCGGTATCATTGCAGCACTGGGGCCAGATGGTAAGCCCTCCCGTATCGTAGTTATCTACACGACGG
GGAGTCAGGCAACTATGGATGAACGAAATAGACAGATCGCTGAGATAGGTGCCTCACTGATTAAGCATTG
GTAACCGATTCTAGGTGCATTGGCGCAGAAAAAAATGCCTGATGCGACGCTGCGCGTCTTATACTCCCAC
ATATGCCAGATTCAGCAACGGATACGGCTTCCCCAACTTGCCCACTTCCATACGTGTCCTCCTTACCAGA
AATTTATCCTTAAGATCCCGAATCGTTTAAACTCGACTCTGGCTCTATCGAATCTCCGTCGTTTCGAGCT
TACGCGAACAGCCGTGGCGCTCATTTGCTCGTCGGGCATCGAATCTCGTCAGCTATCGTCAGCTTACCTT
TTTGGCAGCGATCGCGGCTCCCGACATCTTGGACCATTAGCTCCACAGGTATCTTCTTCCCTCTAGTGGT
CATAACAGCAGCTTCAGCTACCTCTCAATTCAAAAAACCCCTCAAGACCCGTTTAGAGGCCCCAAGGGGT
TATGCTATCAATCGTTGCGTTACACACACAAAAAACCAACACACATCCATCTTCGATGGATAGCGATTTT
ATTATCTAACTGCTGATCGAGTGTAGCCAGATCTAGTAATCAATTACGGGGTCATTAGTTCATAGCCCAT
ATATGGAGTTCCG
